>Addgene plasmid #171427 | pcDNA3.1(+)-HaloTag N58-(GGS)X6-FRB | addgene full sequence | sequence record 338238 | Addgene NGS Result
GACGGATCGGGAGATCTCCCGATCCCCTATGGTGCACTCTCAGTACAATCTGCTCTGATGCCGCATAGTT
AAGCCAGTATCTGCTCCCTGCTTGTGTGTTGGAGGTCGCTGAGTAGTGCGCGAGCAAAATTTAAGCTACA
ACAAGGCAAGGCTTGACCGACAATTGCATGAAGAATCTGCTTAGGGTTAGGCGTTTTGCGCTGCTTCGCG
ATGTACGGGCCAGATATACGCGTTGACATTGATTATTGACTAGTTATTAATAGTAATCAATTACGGGGTC
ATTAGTTCATAGCCCATATATGGAGTTCCGCGTTACATAACTTACGGTAAATGGCCCGCCTGGCTGACCG
CCCAACGACCCCCGCCCATTGACGTCAATAATGACGTATGTTCCCATAGTAACGCCAATAGGGACTTTCC
ATTGACGTCAATGGGTGGAGTATTTACGGTAAACTGCCCACTTGGCAGTACATCAAGTGTATCATATGCC
AAGTACGCCCCCTATTGACGTCAATGACGGTAAATGGCCCGCCTGGCATTATGCCCAGTACATGACCTTA
TGGGACTTTCCTACTTGGCAGTACATCTACGTATTAGTCATCGCTATTACCATGGTGATGCGGTTTTGGC
AGTACATCAATGGGCGTGGATAGCGGTTTGACTCACGGGGATTTCCAAGTCTCCACCCCATTGACGTCAA
TGGGAGTTTGTTTTGGCACCAAAATCAACGGGACTTTCCAAAATGTCGTAACAACTCCGCCCCATTGACG
CAAATGGGCGGTAGGCGTGTACGGTGGGAGGTCTATATAAGCAGAGCTCTCTGGCTAACTAGAGAACCCA
CTGCTTACTGGCTTATCGAAATTAATACGACTCACTATAGGGAGACCCAAGCTGGCTAGCGTTTAAACTT
AAGCTTATGGGCAGCGAAATTGGCACAGGCTTCCCGTTCGACCCGCATTACGTTGAGGTGCTGGGCGAGC
GCATGCACTATGTGGACGTGGGTCCGCGTGACGGTACCCCTGTGCTGTTCCTGCATGGTAACCCGACCAG
CAGCTACGTGTGGCGCAACATTATCCCGCACGTGGCCCCGGGATCCGGCGGTTCTGGAGGCTCCGGCGGT
TCAGGGGGATCGGGCGGCTCAGGCGGCTCTGAATTCATCCTCTGGCATGAGATGTGGCATGAAGGCCTGG
AAGAGGCATCTCGTTTGTACTTTGGGGAAAGGAACGTGAAAGGCATGTTTGAGGTGCTGGAGCCCTTGCA
TGCTATGATGGAACGGGGCCCCCAGACTCTGAAGGAAACATCCTTTAATCAGGCCTATGGTCGAGATTTA
ATGGAGGCCCAAGAGTGGTGCAGGAAGTACATGAAATCAGGGAATGTCAAGGACCTCACCCAAGCCTGGG
ACCTCTATTATCATGTGTTCCGACGAATCTCAAAGTAATCTAGAGGGCCCGTTTAAACCCGCTGATCAGC
CTCGACTGTGCCTTCTAGTTGCCAGCCATCTGTTGTTTGCCCCTCCCCCGTGCCTTCCTTGACCCTGGAA
GGTGCCACTCCCACTGTCCTTTCCTAATAAAATGAGGAAATTGCATCGCATTGTCTGAGTAGGTGTCATT
CTATTCTGGGGGGTGGGGTGGGGCAGGACAGCAAGGGGGAGGATTGGGAAGACAATAGCAGGCATGCTGG
GGATGCGGTGGGCTCTATGGCTTCTGAGGCGGAAAGAACCAGCTGGGGCTCTAGGGGGTATCCCC
[124 nt withheld, positions 1746-1869]
C
[91 nt withheld, positions 1871-1961]
A
[49 nt withheld, positions 1963-2011]
CCTTTGACGTTGGAGTCCACGTTCTTT
[37 nt withheld, positions 2039-2075]
ACCCTATCTCGGTCTATTCTTTTGATTTATAAGGGATTTTGCCGATTTCGGCCTATTGGTTAAAAAATGA
GCTGATTTAACAAAAATTTAACGCGAATTAATTCTGTGGAATGTGTGTCAGTTAGGGTGTGGAAAGTCCC
CAGGCTCCCCAGCAGGCAGAAGTATGCAAAGCATGCATCTCAATTAGTCAGCAACCAGGTGTGGAAAGTC
CCCAGGCTCCCCAGCAGGCAGAAGTATGCAAAGCATGCATCTCAATTAGTCAGCAACCATAGTCCCGCCC
CTAACTCCGCCCATCCCGCCCCTAACTCCGCCCAGTTCCGCCCATTCTCCGCCCCATGGCTGACTAATTT
TTTTTATTTATGCAGAGGCCGAGGCCGCCTCTGCCTCTGAGCTATTCCAGAAGTAGTGAGGAGGCTTTTT
TGGAGGCCTAGGCTTTTGCAAAAAGCTCCCGGGAGCTTGTATATCCATTTTCGGATCTGATCAAGAGACA
GGATGAGGATCGTTTCGCATGATTGAACAAGATGGATTGCACGCAGGTTCTCCGGCCGCTTGGGTGGAGA
GGCTATTCGGCTATGACTGGGCACAACAGACAATCGGCTGCTCTGATGCCGCCGTGTTCCGGCTGTCAGC
GCAGGGGCGCCCGGTTCTTTTTGTCAAGACCGACCTGTCCGGTGCCCTGAATGAACTGCAGGACGAGGCA
GCGCGGCTATCGTGGCTGGCCACGACGGGCGTTCCTTGCGCAGCTGTGCTCGACGTTGTCACTGAAGCGG
GAAGGGACTGGCTGCTATTGGGCGAAGTGCCGGGGCAGGATCTCCTGTCATCTCACCTTGCTCCTGCCGA
GAAAGTATCCATCATGGCTGATGCAATGCGGCGGCTGCATACGCTTGATCCGGCTACCTGCCCATTCGAC
CACCAAGCGAAACATCGCATCGAGCGAGCACGTACTCGGATGGAAGCCGGTCTTGTCGATCAGGATGATC
TGGACGAAGAGCATCAGGGGCTCGCGCCAGCCGAACTGTTCGCCAGGCTCAAGGCGCGCATGCCCGACGG
CGAGGATCTCGTCGTGACCCATGGCGATGCCTGCTTGCCGAATATCATGGTGGAAAATGGCCGCTTTTCT
GGATTCATCGACTGTGGCCGGCTGGGTGTGGCGGACCGCTATCAGGACATAGCGTTGGCTACCCGTGATA
TTGCTGAAGAGCTTGGCGGCGAATGGGCTGACCGCTTCCTCGTGCTTTACGGTATCGCCGCTCCCGATTC
GCAGCGCATCGCCTTCTATCGCCTTCTTGACGAGTTCTTCTGAGCGGGACTCTGGGGTTCGAAATGACCG
ACCAAGCGACGCCCAACCTGCCATCACGAGATTTCGATTCCACCGCCGCCTTCTATGAAAGGTTGGGCTT
CGGAATCGTTTTCCGGGACGCCGGCTGGATGATCCTCCAGCGCGGGGATCTCATGCTGGAGTTCTTCGCC
CACCCCAACTTGTTTATTGCAGCTTATAATGGTTACAAATAAAGCAATAGCATCACAAATTTCACAAATA
AAGCATTTTTTTCACTGCATTCTAGTTGTGGTTTGTCCAAACTCATCAATGTATCTTATCATGTCTGTAT
ACCGTCGACCTCTAGCTAGAGCTTGGCGTAATCATGGTCATAGCTGTTTCCTGTGTGAAATTGTTATCCG
CTCACAATTCCACACAACATACGAGCCGGAAGCATAAAGTGTAAAGCCTGGGGTGCCTAATGAGTGAGCT
AACTCACATTAATTGCGTTGCGCTCACTGCCCGCTTTCCAGTCGGGAAACCTGTCGTGCCAGCTGCATTA
ATGAATCGGCCAACGCGCGGGGAGAGGCGGTTTGCGTATTGGGCGCTCTTCCGCTTCCTCGCTCACTGAC
TCGCTGCGCTCGGTCGTTCGGCTGCGGCGAGCGGTATCAGCTCACTCAAAGGCGGTAATACGGTTATCCA
CAGAATCAGGGGATAACGCAGGAAAGAACATGTGAGCAAAAGGCCAGCAAAAGGCCAGGAACCGTAAAAA
GGCCGCGTTGCTGGCGTTTTTCCATAGGCTCCGCCCCCCTGACGAGCATCACAAAAATCGACGCTCAAGT
CAGAGGTGGCGAAACCCGACAGGACTATAAAGATACCAGGCGTTTCCCCCTGGAAGCTCCCTCGTGCGCT
CTCCTGTTCCGACCCTGCCGCTTACCGGATACCTGTCCGCCTTTCTCCCTTCGGGAAGCGTGGCGCTTTC
TCATAGCTCACGCTGTAGGTATCTCAGTTCGGTGTAGGTCGTTCGCTCCAAGCTGGGCTGTGTGCACGAA
CCCCCCGTTCAGCCCGACCGCTGCGCCTTATCCGGTAACTATCGTCTTGAGTCCAACCCGGTAAGACACG
ACTTATCGCCACTGGCAGCAGCCACTGGTAACAGGATTAGCAGAGCGAGGTATGTAGGCGGTGCTACAGA
GTTCTTGAAGTGGTGGCCTAACTACGGCTACACTAGAAGAACAGTATTTGGTATCTGCGCTCTGCTGAAG
CCAGTTACCTTCGGAAAAAGAGTTGGTAGCTCTTGATCCGGCAAACAAACCACCGCTGGTAGCGGTGGTT
TTTTTGTTTGCAAGCAGCAGATTACGCGCAGAAAAAAAGGATCTCAAGAAGATCCTTTGATCTTTTCTAC
GGGGTCTGACGCTCAGTGGAACGAAAACTCACGTTAAGGGATTTTGGTCATGAGATTATCAAAAAGGATC
TTCACCTAGATCCTTTTAAATTAAAAATGAAGTTTTAAATCAATCTAAAGTATATATGAGTAAACTTGGT
CTGACAGTTACCAATGCTTAATCAGTGAGGCACCTATCTCAGCGATCTGTCTATTTCGTTCATCCATAGT
TGCCTGACTCCCCGTCGTGTAGATAACTACGATACGGGAGGGCTTACCATCTGGCCCCAGTGCTGCAATG
ATACCGCGAGACCCACGCTCACCGGCTCCAGATTTATCAGCAATAAACCAGCCAGCCGGAAGGGCCGAGC
GCAGAAGTGGTCCTGCAACTTTATCCGCCTCCATCCAGTCTATTAATTGTTGCCGGGAAGCTAGAGTAAG
TAGTTCGCCAGTTAATAGTTTGCGCAACGTTGTTGCCATTGCTACAGGCATCGTGGTGTCACGCTCGTCG
TTTGGTATGGCTTCATTCAGCTCCGGTTCCCAACGATCAAGGCGAGTTACATGATCCCCCATGTTGTGCA
AAAAAGCGGTTAGCTCCTTCGGTCCTCCGATCGTTGTCAGAAGTAAGTTGGCCGCAGTGTTATCACTCAT
GGTTATGGCAGCACTGCATAATTCTCTTACTGTCATGCCATCCGTAAGATGCTTTTCTGTGACTGGTGAG
TACTCAACCAAGTCATTCTGAGAATAGTGTATGCGGCGACCGAGTTGCTCTTGCCCGGCGTCAATACGGG
ATAATACCGCGCCACATAGCAGAACTTTAAAAGTGCTCATCATTGGAAAACGTTCTTCGGGGCGAAAACT
CTCAAGGATCTTACCGCTGTTGAGATCCAGTTCGATGTAACCCACTCGTGCACCCAACTGATCTTCAGCA
TCTTTTACTTTCACCAGCGTTTCTGGGTGAGCAAAAACAGGAAGGCAAAATGCCGCAAAAAAGGGAATAA
GGGCGACACGGAAATGTTGAATACTCATACTCTTCCTTTTTCAATATTATTGAAGCATTTATCAGGGTTA
TTGTCTCATGAGCGGATACATATTTGAATGTATTTAGAAAAATAAACAAATAGGGGTTCCGCGCACATTT
CCCCGAAAAGTGCCACCTGACGTC
Features (pLannotate 1.2.2; 21 found; start..end, strand, type, name):
     28..80      -  misc_feature   bom (fragment): basis of mobility region from pBR322
    235..614     +  enhancer       CMV enhancer: human cytomegalovirus immediate early enhancer
    615..818     +  promoter       CMV promoter: human cytomegalovirus (CMV) immediate early promoter
    814..847     +  LTR            5' LTR (truncated) (fragment): truncated 5' long terminal repeat (LTR) from HIV-1
    863..881     +  promoter       T7 promoter: promoter for bacteriophage T7 RNA polymerase
    923..1090    +  CDS            dhaA (fragment): DHAA_PSEPV - Experimental evidence at protein level: Swiss-Prot protein existence level 1. Catalyzes hydrolytic cleavage of carbon-halogen bonds in halogenated aliphatic compounds, leading to the formation of the corresponding primary alcohols, halide ions and protons. Has a broad substrate specificity, as it is able to dehalogenate mono- and di- chlorinated and brominated alkanes (up to at least C10), and the two isomers of 1,3-dichloropropene to 3-chloroallyl alcohol; the highest activity was found with 1,2-dibromoethane, while no activity was observed with the analog 1,2-dichloroethane. Fro
   1157..1435    +  CDS            FRB: FKBP-rapamycin binding domain of human FRAP
   1476..1700    +  polyA_signal   bGH poly(A) signal: bovine growth hormone polyadenylation signal
   1704..1725    +  promoter       SV40 promoter (fragment): SV40 enhancer and early promoter
   1746..2174    +  rep_origin     f1 ori (sequence partly withheld): f1 bacteriophage origin of replication; arrow indicates direction of (+) strand synthesis
   2188..2517    +  promoter       SV40 promoter: SV40 enhancer and early promoter
   2584..3375    +  CDS            neo: KKA2_KLEPN - Also known as kan, nptII. Experimental evidence at protein level: Swiss-Prot protein existence level 1. Resistance to kanamycin, neomycin, paromomycin, ribostamycin, butirosin and gentamicin B. From Klebsiella pneumoniae.
   3399..3557    +  CDS            ble (fragment): BLE_KLEPN - Experimental evidence at protein level: Swiss-Prot protein existence level 1. Binding protein with a strong affinity to the bleomycin family of antibiotics. Binds to CL990; an antimitotic-antibiotic compound. From Klebsiella pneumoniae.
   3552..3673    +  polyA_signal   SV40 poly(A) signal: SV40 polyadenylation signal
   3746..3762    -  protein_bind   lac operator: The lac repressor binds to the lac operator to inhibit transcription in E. coli. This inhibition can be relieved by adding lactose or isopropyl-β-D-thiogalactopyranoside (IPTG). lac repressor encoded by lacI
   3770..3800    -  promoter       lac promoter: promoter for the E. coli lac operon
   3815..3836    -  protein_bind   CAP binding site: CAP binding activates transcription in the presence of cAMP. E. coli catabolite activator protein
   3849..3941    -  CDS            lacI (fragment): lac repressor; lacI; The lac repressor binds to the lac operator to inhibit transcription in E. coli. This inhibition can be relieved by adding lactose or isopropyl-β-D-thiogalactopyranoside (IPTG).
   4124..4712    -  rep_origin     ori: high-copy-number ColE1/pMB1/pBR322/pUC origin of replication
   4883..5743    -  CDS            AmpR: β-lactamase; bla; confers resistance to ampicillin, carbenicillin, and related antibiotics
   5744..5848    -  promoter       AmpR promoter: bla
