[The description below was written by a language model from this plasmid's Addgene catalogue record and pLannotate feature annotations shown in this document.]
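Description:
pcDNA3.1(+)-HaloTag N58-(GGS)X6-FRB is a mammalian expression plasmid of about 5.9 kb built on the pcDNA3.1(+) backbone. It is propagated in E. coli through a high-copy ColE1/pUC-type origin and selected with ampicillin via the β-lactamase gene. The backbone also carries an f1 phage origin. An SV40 early promoter drives a neomycin phosphotransferase cassette that ends in an SV40 polyadenylation signal, which allows selection of transfected mammalian cells with G418-type aminoglycosides. Several short annotations (fragments of an HIV-1 LTR, ble, lacI and bom, plus lac promoter/operator elements) appear to be residual backbone sequence or partial matches rather than functional parts of the design.

The payload is a synthetic fusion protein expressed from the human CMV immediate-early enhancer and promoter and terminated by the bovine growth hormone polyadenylation signal. A T7 promoter lies just upstream of the coding region. The open reading frame begins with a short N-terminal fragment of HaloTag, annotated as a partial match to the dhaA haloalkane dehalogenase from which HaloTag derives. The name "N58" suggests a split after roughly residue 58, consistent with the annotated fragment length. This fragment is joined through a flexible linker of six GGS repeats to FRB, the FKBP-rapamycin binding domain of human FRAP (mTOR).

The associated publication describes TagBiFC, a bimolecular complementation approach for long-term single-molecule tracking of protein-protein interactions in living cells. In that context this construct most likely supplies one half of a split HaloTag. FRB is commonly paired with FKBP for rapamycin-induced dimerisation, so a complementary fragment on such a partner would be expected, but the record does not name the partner plasmid.
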