Addgene plasmid #171427: pcDNA3.1(+)-HaloTag N58-(GGS)X6-FRB
Purpose: Expression of HaloTag N58-(GGS)X6-FRB in mammalian cells
Depositing lab: Yujie Sun. Depositing organization: Peking University. Publication: TagBiFC technique allows long-term single-molecule tracking of protein-protein interactions in living cells. Shao S, Zhang H, Zeng Y, Li Y, Sun C, Sun Y. Commun Biol. 2021 Mar 19;4(1):378. doi: 10.1038/s42003-021-01896-7. PubMed 33742089.
Backbone
  Vector backbone: pcDNA3.1(+)
  Vector type: Mammalian Expression
Growth in bacteria
  Bacterial resistance: Ampicillin, 100 μg/mL
  Growth temperature: 37°C
  Growth strain: DH5alpha
  Copy number: High Copy
Gene/Insert
  Gene/Insert name: HaloTag N58-(GGS)X6-FRB
  Species: Synthetic
  Cloning method: Restriction Enzyme; 5′ cloning site Unknown (unknown if destroyed); 3′ cloning site Unknown (unknown if destroyed)
Terms and licenses: Academic/Nonprofit Terms; Industry Terms: Not Available to Industry
How to cite: pcDNA3.1(+)-HaloTag N58-(GGS)X6-FRB was a gift from Yujie Sun (Addgene plasmid # 171427 ; http://n2t.net/addgene:171427 ; RRID:Addgene_171427)
